LOCUS       Exported 4950 bp ds-DNA circular SYN 12-MAY-2021
DEFINITION  Yeast Expression plasmid for SARS-CoV-2 ORF6 protein.
ACCESSION   .
VERSION     .
KEYWORDS    pGBW-m4046706
SOURCE      synthetic DNA construct
  ORGANISM  synthetic DNA construct
REFERENCE   1 (bases 1 to 4950)
  TITLE     SARS-CoV-2 protein Yeast expression constructs, tagged, for protein
            expression and/or purification
REFERENCE   2 (bases 1 to 4950)
  AUTHORS   .
  TITLE     Direct Submission
  JOURNAL   Exported May 12, 2021 from SnapGene Server 1.1.58
            http://www.snapgene.com
FEATURES             Location/Qualifiers
     source          1..4950
                     /organism="synthetic DNA construct"
                     /mol_type="other DNA"
     promoter        25..466
                     /gene="S. cerevisiae GAL1"
                     /label=GAL1 promoter
                     /note="inducible promoter, regulated by Gal4"
     protein_bind    25..142
                     /label=UAS
                     /bound_moiety="Gal4"
                     /note="upstream activating sequence mediating
                     Gal4-dependent induction"
     primer_bind     437..460
                     /label=GAL1
                     /note="S. cerevisiae GAL1 promoter, forward primer"
     primer_bind     complement(705..723)
                     /label=CYC1
                     /note="CYC1 transcription termination signal, reverse
                     primer"
     CDS             1074..1877
                     /codon_start=1
                     /gene="S. cerevisiae URA3"
                     /product="orotidine-5'-phosphate decarboxylase, required
                     for uracil biosynthesis"
                     /label=URA3
                     /note="yeast auxotrophic marker, counterselectable with
                     5-fluoroorotic acid (5-FOA)"
                     /translation="MSKATYKERAATHPSPVAAKLFNIMHEKQTNLCASLDVRTTKELL
                     ELVEALGPKICLLKTHVDILTDFSMEGTVKPLKALSAKYNFLLFEDRKFADIGNTVKLQ
                     YSAGVYRIAEWADITNAHGVVGPGIVSGLKQAAEEVTKEPRGLLMLAELSCKGSLSTGE
                     YTKGTVDIAKSDKDFVIGFIAQRDMGGRDEGYDWLIMTPGVGLDDKGDALGQQYRTVDD
                     VVSTGSDIIIVGRGLFAKGRDAKVEGERYRKAGWEAYLRRCGQQN"
     rep_origin      1960..2942
                     /label=2u ori
                     /note="yeast 2u plasmid origin of replication"
     terminator      3020..3049
                     /label=T3Te terminator
                     /note="phage T3 early transcription terminator"
     rep_origin      3071..3658
                     /direction=RIGHT
                     /label=ori
                     /note="high-copy-number ColE1/pMB1/pBR322/pUC origin of
                     replication"
     terminator      3670..3697
                     /label=T7Te terminator
                     /note="phage T7 early transcription terminator"
     CDS             complement(3721..3912)
                     /codon_start=1
                     /gene="rop"
                     /product="Rop protein, which maintains plasmids at low copy
                     number"
                     /label=rop
                     /translation="MTKQEKTALNMARFIRSQTLTLLEKLNELDADEQADICESLHDHA
                     DELYRSCLARFGDDGENL"
     CDS             complement(3913..4773)
                     /codon_start=1
                     /gene="bla"
                     /product="beta-lactamase"
                     /label=AmpR
                     /note="confers resistance to ampicillin, carbenicillin, and
                     related antibiotics"
                     /translation="MSIQHFRVALIPFFAAFCLPVFAHPETLVKVKDAEDQLGARVGYI
                     ELDLNSGKILESLRPEERFPMMSTFKVLLCGAVLSRIDAGQEQLGRRIHYSQNDLVEYS
                     PVTEKHLTDGMTVRELCSAAITMSDNTAANLLLATIGGPKELTAFLHNMGDHVTRLDRW
                     EPELNEAIPNDERDTTMPVAMATTLRKLLTGELLTLASRQQLIDWMEADKVAGSLLRSA
                     LPAGWFIADKSGAGERGSRGIIAALGPDGKPSRIVVIYTTGSQATMDERNRQIAEIGAS
                     LIKHW"
     primer_bind     4536..4555
                     /label=Amp-R
                     /note="Ampicillin resistance gene, reverse primer"
     promoter        complement(4774..4876)
                     /label=cat promoter
                     /note="promoter of the E. coli cat gene encoding
                     chloramphenicol acetyltransferase"
     terminator      4877..4908
                     /label=tonB terminator
                     /note="bidirectional E. coli tonB-P14 transcription
                     terminator"
ORIGIN
        1 gcggccgctt gctatattga agtacggatt agaagccgcc gagcgggcga cagccctccg
       61 acggaagact ctcctccgtg cgtcctcgtc ttcaccggtc gcgttcctga aacgcagatg
      121 tgcctcgcgc cgcactgctc cgaacaataa agattctaca atactagctt ttatggttat
      181 gaagaggaaa aattggcagt aacctggccc cacaaacctt caaattaacg aatcaaatta
      241 acaaccatag gatgataatg cgattagttt tttagcctta tttctggggt aattaatcag
      301 cgaagcgatg atttttgatc tattaacaga tatataaatg gaaaagctgc ataaccactt
      361 taactaatac tttcaacatt ttcagtttgt attacttctt attcaaatgt cataaaagta
      421 tcaacaaaaa attgttaata tacctctata ctttaacgtc aaggagaaaa aactataatg
      481 tttcacctgg tcgacttcca agttacaatc gcagagattt tacttataat catgaggact
      541 ttcaaggtgt ctatttggaa tttggattac attatcaact tgatcattaa aaacttgtca
      601 aagagtttga ccgaaaataa gtattcccag ttagatgaag aacaacctat ggaaatagac
      661 taaacaggcc ccttttcctt tgtcgatatc atgtaattag ttatgtcacg cttacattca
      721 cgccctcctc ccacatccgc tctaaccgaa aaggaaggag ttagacaacc tgaagtctag
      781 gtccctattt atttttttta atagttatgt tagtattaag aacgttattt atatttcaaa
      841 tttttctttt ttttctgtac aaagcggccg ccgaaccact agtgcactgc agtacacggt
      901 ttccttgaaa tttttttgat tcggtaatct ccgaacagaa ggaagaacga aggaaggagc
      961 acagacttag attggtatat atacgcatat gtagtgttga agaaacatga aattgcccag
     1021 tattcttaac ccaactgcac agaacaaaaa cgtgcaggaa acgaagataa atcatgtcga
     1081 aagctacata taaggaacgt gctgctactc atcctagtcc tgttgctgcc aagctattta
     1141 atatcatgca cgaaaagcaa acaaacttgt gtgcttcatt ggatgttcgt accaccaagg
     1201 aattactgga gttagttgaa gcattaggtc ccaaaatttg tttactaaaa acacatgtgg
     1261 atatcttgac tgatttttcc atggagggca cagttaagcc gctaaaggca ttatccgcca
     1321 agtacaattt tttactcttc gaggacagaa aatttgctga cattggtaat acagtcaaat
     1381 tgcagtactc tgcgggtgta tacagaatag cagaatgggc agacattacg aatgcacacg
     1441 gtgtggtggg cccaggtatt gttagcggtt tgaagcaggc ggcagaagaa gtaacaaagg
     1501 aacctagagg ccttttgatg ttagcagaat tgtcatgcaa gggctcccta tctactggag
     1561 aatatactaa gggtactgtt gacattgcga agagcgacaa agattttgtt atcggcttta
     1621 ttgctcaaag agacatgggt ggaagagatg aaggttacga ttggttgatt atgacacccg
     1681 gtgtgggttt agatgacaag ggagatgcat tgggtcaaca gtatagaacc gtggatgatg
     1741 tggtttctac aggatctgac attattattg ttggaagagg actatttgca aagggaaggg
     1801 atgctaaggt agagggtgaa cgttacagaa aagcaggctg ggaagcatat ttgagaagat
     1861 gcggccagca aaactaaaaa actgtattat aagtaaatgc atgtatacta aactcacaaa
     1921 ttagagcttc aatttaatta tatcagttat tacccgagta acgaagcatc tgtgcttcat
     1981 tttgtagaac aaaaatgcaa cgcgagagcg ctaatttttc aaacaaagaa tctgagctgc
     2041 atttttacag aacagaaatg caacgcgaaa gcgctatttt accaacgaag aatctgtgct
     2101 tcatttttgt aaaacaaaaa tgcaacgcga gagcgctaat ttttcaaaca aagaatctga
     2161 gctgcatttt tacagaacag aaatgcaacg cgagagcgct attttaccaa caaagaatct
     2221 atacttcttt tttgttctac aaaaatgcat cccgagagcg ctatttttct aacaaagcat
     2281 cttagattac tttttttctc ctttgtgcgc tctataatgc agtctcttga taactttttg
     2341 cactgtaggt ccgttaaggt tagaagaagg ctactttggt gtctattttc tcttccataa
     2401 aaaaagcctg actccacttc ccgcgtttac tgattactag cgaagctgcg ggtgcatttt
     2461 ttcaagataa aggcatcccc gattatattc tataccgatg tggattgcgc atactttgtg
     2521 aacagaaagt gatagcgttg atgattcttc attggtcaga aaattatgaa cggtttcttc
     2581 tattttgtct ctatatacta cgtataggaa atgtttacat tttcgtattg ttttcgattc
     2641 actctatgaa tagttcttac tacaattttt ttgtctaaag agtaatacta gagataaaca
     2701 taaaaaatgt agaggtcgag tttagatgca agttcaagga gcgaaaggtg gatgggtagg
     2761 ttatataggg atatagcaca gagatatata gcaaagagat acttttgagc aatgtttgtg
     2821 gaagcggtat tcgcaatatt ttagtagctc gttacagtcc ggtgcgtttt tggttttttg
     2881 aaagtgcgtc atcagagcgc ttttggtttt caaaagcgct ctgaagttcc tatactttct
     2941 agctagagaa taggaacttc ccgagcggcc gcgtgttaca agcttgactc cagcgtaact
     3001 ggactgcaat caactcactg gctcaccttc acgggtgggc ctttcttcgg tagaaaatca
     3061 aaggatcttc ttgagatcct ttttttctgc gcgtaatctg ctgcttgcaa acaaaaaaac
     3121 caccgctacc agcggtggtt tgtttgccgg atcaagagct accaactctt tttccgaggt
     3181 aactggcttc agcagagcgc agataccaaa tactgttctt ctagtgtagc cgtagttagg
     3241 ccaccacttc aagaactctg tagcaccgcc tacatacctc gctctgctaa tcctgttacc
     3301 agtggctgct gccagtggcg ataagtcgtg tcttaccggg ttggactcaa gacgatagtt
     3361 accggataag gcgcagcggt cgggctgaac ggggggttcg tgcacacagc ccagcttgga
     3421 gcgaacgacc tacaccgaac tgagatacct acagcgtgag ctatgagaaa gcgccacgct
     3481 tcccgaaggg agaaaggcgg acaggtatcc ggtaagcggc agggtcggaa caggagagcg
     3541 cacgagggag cttccagggg taaacgcctg gtatctttat agtcctgtcg ggtttcgcca
     3601 cctctgactt gagcatcgat ttttgtgatg ctcgtcaggg gggcggagcc tatggaaaaa
     3661 cgccagcaac gcagaaaggc ccacccgaag gtgagccagg tgattacatt tgggccctca
     3721 tcagaggttt tcaccgtcat caccgaaacg cgcgaggcag ctgcggtaaa gctcatcagc
     3781 gtggtcgtga agcgattcac agatgtctgc ctgttcatcc gcgtccagct cgttgagttt
     3841 ctccagaagc gttaatgtct ggcttctgat aaagcgggcc atgttaaggg cggttttttc
     3901 ctgtttggtc acttaccaat gcttaatcag tgaggcacct atctcagcga tctgtctatt
     3961 tcgttcatcc atagttgcct gactccccgt cgtgtagata actacgatgc gggagggctt
     4021 accatctggc cccagtgctg caatgatacc gcgagaccca cgctcaccgg ctccagattt
     4081 atcagcaata aaccagccag ccgggagggc cgagcgcaga agtgatcctg caactttatc
     4141 cgcctccatc cagtctatta attgttgccg ggaagctaga gtaagtagtt cgccagttaa
     4201 tagtttgcgc aacgttgttg ccattgctac aggcatcgtg gtgtcacgct cgtcgtttgg
     4261 tatggcttca ttcagctccg gttcccaacg atcaaggcga gttacatgat cccccatgtt
     4321 gtgcaaaaaa gcggttagct ccttcggtcc tccgatcgtt gccagaagta agttggccgc
     4381 agtgttatca ctcatggtta tggcagcact gcataattct cttactgtca tgccatccgt
     4441 gagatgcttt tctgtgactg gtgagtactc aaccaagtca ttctgagaat agtgtatgcg
     4501 gcgaccgagt tgctcttgcc cggcgtcaat acgggataat accgcgccac atagcagaac
     4561 tttaaaagtg ctcatcattg gaaaacgttc ttcggggcgt aaactctcaa ggatcttacc
     4621 gctgttgaga tccagttcga tgtaacccac tcgtgcaccc aactgatctt cagcatcttt
     4681 tactttcacc agcgtttctg ggtgagcaaa aacaggaagg caaaatgccg caaaaaaggg
     4741 aataagggcg acacggaaat gttgaatact cattttagct tccttagctc ctgaaaatct
     4801 cgataactca aaaaatacgc ccggtagtga tcttatttca ttatggtgaa agttggaacc
     4861 tcttacgtgc cgatcaagtc aaaagcctcc ggtcggaggc ttttgacttt ctgctatgga
     4921 ggtcaggtat gatttaaatg gtcagttaga
//
