[The description below was written by a language model from this plasmid's Addgene catalogue record and the feature table of its GenBank file.]
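Description:
pGBW-m4046706 is an E. coli–yeast shuttle plasmid for galactose-inducible expression of the SARS-CoV-2 ORF6 accessory protein in Saccharomyces cerevisiae. The held sequence record is a 4,950 bp circular synthetic construct. In yeast it replicates episomally from a 2µ origin, which supports multicopy maintenance. It is selected through the URA3 marker, which complements uracil auxotrophy and can be counterselected with 5-fluoroorotic acid. In bacteria it is propagated from a ColE1/pUC-type origin and selected with ampicillin through a beta-lactamase gene that, per the annotation, is driven by the cat promoter. A rop coding sequence is annotated directly downstream of AmpR, although the catalogue lists the plasmid as high copy. Phage T3 and T7 early terminators flank the bacterial origin, and a tonB terminator sits beside the resistance cassette, presumably insulating these modules from read-through transcription.

The payload is a synthetic ORF6 coding sequence of about 179 bp, recoded for S. cerevisiae codon usage ("recode 1") and made by gene synthesis. It lies downstream of the GAL1 promoter, whose upstream activating sequence binds Gal4 and makes transcription galactose-inducible. The feature table does not annotate the ORF6 sequence itself. The insert presumably occupies the unannotated interval between the GAL1 promoter and a CYC1 terminator primer site, which suggests CYC1 termination. The associated reference title describes the series as tagged constructs for protein expression and/or purification, but no tag is annotated or specified for this plasmid. The depositor notes that the sequencing used for quality control may not cover the whole plasmid.
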