Addgene plasmid #149168: pGBW-m4046706
Purpose: Yeast Expression plasmid for SARS-CoV-2 ORF6 protein
Depositing lab: Ginkgo Bioworks & Benjie Chen. Depositing organization: Ginkgo Bioworks.
Backbone
  Vector backbone: AmpR; 2u URA3
  Backbone size w/o insert (bp): 4078
  Vector type: Yeast Expression
  Selectable markers: URA3
Growth in bacteria
  Bacterial resistance: Ampicillin, 100 μg/mL
  Growth temperature: 37°C
  Growth strain: DH5alpha
  Copy number: High Copy
Gene/Insert
  Gene/Insert name: SARS-CoV-2 ORF6 protein
  Species: S. cerevisiae (budding yeast); Severe acute respiratory syndrome coronavirus 2
  Insert size (bp): 179
  Mutation: Saccharomyces cerevisiae recode 1
  Entrez Gene: ORF6 (a.k.a. GU280_gp06)
  Promoter: pGAL1
  Cloning method: Unknown
Resource information
  A portion of this plasmid was derived from a plasmid made by: GinkgoBioworks
Depositor comments: NCBI Reference Sequence: YP_009724394.1. Created by gene synthesis with Not1 site. NGS used for QC was performed by Ginkgo and may not fully cover the entire plasmid.
How to cite: pGBW-m4046706 was a gift from Ginkgo Bioworks & Benjie Chen (Addgene plasmid # 149168 ; http://n2t.net/addgene:149168 ; RRID:Addgene_149168)
